Addgene plasmid #167879: NAX_CAGGS_CAS9_m4_KRAB_Puro
Purpose: PiggyBac compatible plasmid expressing dCas9-KRAB
Depositing lab: Alejandro Chavez & Nan Cher Yeo. Depositing organization: Columbia University. Publication: Generation and application of a versatile CRISPR toolkit for mammalian cell engineering. Nghi Dang , Alissa Lance-Byrne, Angela Tung, Xiaoge Guo, Ryan J Cecchi, Joanna Buchthal, Alejandro Chavez, Nan Cher Yeo. Synthetic Biology, Volume 6, Issue 1, 2021 10.1093/synbio/ysab033.
Backbone
  Vector backbone: pB-CAGGS
  Vector type: CRISPR
  Selectable markers: Puromycin
Growth in bacteria
  Bacterial resistance: Ampicillin, 100 μg/mL
  Growth temperature: 30°C
  Growth strain: NEB Stable
  Copy number: High Copy
Gene/Insert
  Gene/Insert name: dCas9-KRAB
  Species: Synthetic
  Mutation: D10A, D839A, H840A, N863A
  Cloning method: Gibson Cloning
Terms and licenses: Academic/Nonprofit Terms; Industry Terms: Not Available to Industry
How to cite: NAX_CAGGS_CAS9_m4_KRAB_Puro was a gift from Alejandro Chavez & Nan Cher Yeo (Addgene plasmid # 167879 ; http://n2t.net/addgene:167879 ; RRID:Addgene_167879)
