[The description below was written by a language model from this plasmid's Addgene catalogue record and pLannotate feature annotations shown in this document.]
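Description:
NAX_CAGGS_CAS9_m4_KRAB_Puro is a roughly 12.1 kb mammalian CRISPR interference plasmid built on the pB-CAGGS backbone and described as PiggyBac compatible, meaning the expression cargo is intended to be integrated into the host genome by PiggyBac transposase supplied separately. The automated feature table does not annotate the transposon terminal repeats, so their positions cannot be confirmed from the record. In bacteria the plasmid replicates from a high-copy ColE1/pUC-type origin and is selected with ampicillin through the β-lactamase gene. An f1 origin and remnants of a lac promoter/operator, lacZα and lacI cloning region are also present. Short matches to the phage lambda portal protein gene appear to be backbone or stuffer sequence rather than functional parts.

The main payload is driven by the CAG/CAGGS promoter (CMV enhancer, chicken β-actin promoter and chimeric β-actin/β-globin intron), which spans the numbering origin of the circular sequence. It expresses Cas9m4, a Streptococcus pyogenes Cas9 carrying the D10A, D839A, H840A and N863A mutations, which retains RNA-guided DNA binding but lacks nuclease activity. Downstream is a short segment annotated as a fragment of the human zinc-finger protein ZNF720. This most likely corresponds to the KRAB repressor domain named in the catalogue entry, picked up by homology, though the record does not state its source gene. The unit ends with an HSV TK polyadenylation signal. A separate cassette uses the EF-1α core promoter to express puromycin N-acetyltransferase, followed by an SV40 poly(A) signal, for selection of stably modified cells. No guide RNA cassette is annotated, so guides would need to be supplied separately. The construct is used to generate cell lines stably expressing dCas9-KRAB for targeted transcriptional repression.
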