Features (pLannotate 1.2.2; 22 found; start..end, strand, type, name):
      1..109     +  promoter       chicken β-actin promoter (fragment): contains a 21-bp deletion relative to the standard chicken β-actin promoter
    110..1126    +  intron         chimeric intron: chimera between introns from chicken β-actin and rabbit β-globin
   1229..5332    +  CDS            Cas9m4: catalytically dead mutant of the Cas9 endonuclease from the Streptococcus pyogenes Type II CRISPR/Cas system RNA-guided DNA-binding protein that lacks endonuclease activity due to the mutations D10A, D839A, H840A, and N863A (Mali et al., 2013)
   5432..5620    +  CDS            ZNF720 (fragment): ZN720_HUMAN - Experimental evidence at protein level: Swiss-Prot protein existence level 1. From Homo sapiens (Human).
   5719..5767    +  polyA_signal   HSV TK poly(A) signal: herpes simplex virus thymidine kinase polyadenylation signal (Cole and Stacy, 1985)
   5999..6210    +  promoter       EF-1α core promoter: core promoter for human elongation factor EF-1α
   6226..6825    +  CDS            PuroR: puromycin N-acetyltransferase; pac from Streptomyces alboniger; confers resistance to puromycin
   6844..6965    +  polyA_signal   SV40 poly(A) signal: SV40 polyadenylation signal
   6983..7075    +  ncRNA          G-CSF SLDE: Accession: RF00183 - G-CSF factor stem-loop destabilising element (SLDE)
   7772..8239    +  CDS            B (fragment): PORTL_LAMBD - Experimental evidence at protein level: Swiss-Prot protein existence level 1. Forms the portal vertex of the capsid (PubMed:6228056, PubMed:6232391). This portal plays critical roles in head assembly, genome packaging, neck/tail attachment, and genome ejection (Probable). The portal protein multimerizes as a single ring-shaped homododecamer arranged around a central channel (PubMed:6232391). Binds to the terminase subunits to form the packaging machine (PubMed:7799432). From Escherichia phage lambda (Bacteriophage lambda).
   8275..8297    -  protein_bind   lac operator (fragment): The lac repressor binds to the lac operator to inhibit transcription in E. coli. This inhibition can be relieved by adding lactose or isopropyl-β-D-thiogalactopyranoside (IPTG). lac repressor encoded by lacI
   8301..8331    -  promoter       lac promoter: promoter for the E. coli lac operon
   8346..8367    -  protein_bind   CAP binding site: CAP binding activates transcription in the presence of cAMP. E. coli catabolite activator protein
   8380..8472    -  CDS            lacI (fragment): lac repressor; lacI; The lac repressor binds to the lac operator to inhibit transcription in E. coli. This inhibition can be relieved by adding lactose or isopropyl-β-D-thiogalactopyranoside (IPTG).
   8655..9243    -  rep_origin     ori: high-copy-number ColE1/pMB1/pBR322/pUC origin of replication
   9414..10274   -  CDS            AmpR: β-lactamase; bla; confers resistance to ampicillin, carbenicillin, and related antibiotics
  10275..10379   -  promoter       AmpR promoter: bla
  10432..10860   -  rep_origin     f1 ori (sequence partly withheld): f1 bacteriophage origin of replication; arrow indicates direction of (+) strand synthesis
  10865..11020   -  CDS            lacZα (fragment): LacZα fragment of β-galactosidase; lacZ fragment
  11022..11141   +  CDS            B (fragment): PORTL_LAMBD - Experimental evidence at protein level: Swiss-Prot protein existence level 1. Forms the portal vertex of the capsid (PubMed:6228056, PubMed:6232391). This portal plays critical roles in head assembly, genome packaging, neck/tail attachment, and genome ejection (Probable). The portal protein multimerizes as a single ring-shaped homododecamer arranged around a central channel (PubMed:6232391). Binds to the terminase subunits to form the packaging machine (PubMed:7799432). From Escherichia phage lambda (Bacteriophage lambda).
  11631..12010   +  enhancer       CMV enhancer: human cytomegalovirus immediate early enhancer
  12012..12079   +  promoter       chicken β-actin promoter (fragment): contains a 21-bp deletion relative to the standard chicken β-actin promoter
>Addgene plasmid #167879 | NAX_CAGGS_CAS9_m4_KRAB_Puro | addgene full sequence | sequence record 354089 | Addgene NGS Result
GCGGAGAGGTGCGGCGGCAGCCAATCAGAGCGGCGCGCTCCGAAAGTTTCCTTTTATGGCGAGGCGGCGG
CGGCGGCGGCCCTATAAAAAGCGAAGCGCGCGGCGGGCGGGAGTCGCTGCGCGCTGCCTTCGCCCCGTGC
CCCGCTCCGCCGCCGCCTCGCGCCGCCCGCCCCGGCTCTGACTGACCGCGTTACTCCCACAGGTGAGCGG
GCGGGACGGCCCTTCTCCTCCGGGCTGTAATTAGCGCTTGGTTTAATGACGGCTTGTTTCTTTTCTGTGG
CTGCGTGAAAGCCTTGAGGGGCTCCGGGAGGGCCCTTTGTGCGGGGGGAGCGGCTCGGGGGGTGCGTGCG
TGTGTGTGTGCGTGGGGAGCGCCGCGTGCGGCTCCGCGCTGCCCGGCGGCTGTGAGCGCTGCGGGCGCGG
CGCGGGGCTTTTTGCGCTCCGCAGTGTGCGCGAGGGGAGCGCGGCCGGGGGCGGTGCCCCGCGGTGCGGG
GGGGGCTGCGAGGGGAACAAAGGCTGCGTGCGGGGTGTGTGCGTGGGGGGGTGAGCAGGGGGTGTGGGCG
CGTCGGTCGGGCTGCAACCCCCCCTGCACCCCCCTCCCCGAGTTGCTGAGCACGGCCCGGCTTCGGGTGC
GGGGCTCCGTACGGGGCGTGGCGCGGGGCTCGCCGTGCCGGGCGGGGGGTGGCGGCAGGTGGGGGTGCCG
GGCGGGGCGGGGCCGCCTCGGGCCGGGGAGGGCTCGGGGGAGGGGCGCGGCGGCCCCCGGAGCGCCGGCG
GCTGTCGAGGCGCGGCGAGCCGCAGCCATTGCCTTTTATGGTAATCGTGCGAGAGGGCGCAGGGACTTCC
TTTGTCCCAAATCTGTGCGGAGCCGAAATCTGGGAGGCGCCGCCGCACCCCCTCTAGCGGGCGCGGGGCG
AAGCGGTGCGGCGCCGGCAGGAAGGAAATGGGCGGGGAGGGCCTTCGTGCGTCGCCGCGCCGCCGTCCCC
TTCTCCCTCTCCAGCCTCGGGGCTGTCCGCGGGGGGACGGCTGCCTTCGGGGGGGACGGGGCAGGGCGGG
GTTCGGCTTCTGGCGTGTGACCGGCGGCTCTAGAGCCTCTGCTAACCATGTTCATGCCTTCTTCTTTTTC
CTACAGCTCCTGGGCAACGTGCTGGTTATTGTGCTGTCTCATCATTTTGGCAAAGAATCTAGATACCCTC
GTAAAGGTCTAGAGCTAGCGGATCGAACCCTTGCCACCATGGACAAGAAGTACTCCATTGGGCTCGCTAT
CGGCACAAACAGCGTCGGCTGGGCCGTCATTACGGACGAGTACAAGGTGCCGAGCAAAAAATTCAAAGTT
CTGGGCAATACCGATCGCCACAGCATAAAGAAGAACCTCATTGGCGCCCTCCTGTTCGACTCCGGGGAGA
CGGCCGAAGCCACGCGGCTCAAAAGAACAGCACGGCGCAGATATACCCGCAGAAAGAATCGGATCTGCTA
CCTGCAGGAGATCTTTAGTAATGAGATGGCTAAGGTGGATGACTCTTTCTTCCATAGGCTGGAGGAGTCC
TTTTTGGTGGAGGAGGATAAAAAGCACGAGCGCCACCCAATCTTTGGCAATATCGTGGACGAGGTGGCGT
ACCATGAAAAGTACCCAACCATATATCATCTGAGGAAGAAGCTTGTAGACAGTACTGATAAGGCTGACTT
GCGGTTGATCTATCTCGCGCTGGCGCATATGATCAAATTTCGGGGACACTTCCTCATCGAGGGGGACCTG
AACCCAGACAACAGCGATGTCGACAAACTCTTTATCCAACTGGTTCAGACTTACAATCAGCTTTTCGAAG
AGAACCCGATCAACGCATCCGGAGTTGACGCCAAAGCAATCCTGAGCGCTAGGCTGTCCAAATCCCGGCG
GCTCGAAAACCTCATCGCACAGCTCCCTGGGGAGAAGAAGAACGGCCTGTTTGGTAATCTTATCGCCCTG
TCACTCGGGCTGACCCCCAACTTTAAATCTAACTTCGACCTGGCCGAAGATGCCAAGCTTCAACTGAGCA
AAGACACCTACGATGATGATCTCGACAATCTGCTGGCCCAGATCGGCGACCAGTACGCAGACCTTTTTTT
GGCGGCAAAGAACCTGTCAGACGCCATTCTGCTGAGTGATATTCTGCGAGTGAACACGGAGATCACCAAA
GCTCCGCTGAGCGCTAGTATGATCAAGCGCTATGATGAGCACCACCAAGACTTGACTTTGCTGAAGGCCC
TTGTCAGACAGCAACTGCCTGAGAAGTACAAGGAAATTTTCTTCGATCAGTCTAAAAATGGCTACGCCGG
ATACATTGACGGCGGAGCAAGCCAGGAGGAATTTTACAAATTTATTAAGCCCATCTTGGAAAAAATGGAC
GGCACCGAGGAGCTGCTGGTAAAGCTTAACAGAGAAGATCTGTTGCGCAAACAGCGCACTTTCGACAATG
GAAGCATCCCCCACCAGATTCACCTGGGCGAACTGCACGCTATCCTCAGGCGGCAAGAGGATTTCTACCC
CTTTTTGAAAGATAACAGGGAAAAGATTGAGAAAATCCTCACATTTCGGATACCCTACTATGTAGGCCCC
CTCGCCCGGGGAAATTCCAGATTCGCGTGGATGACTCGCAAATCAGAAGAGACCATCACTCCCTGGAACT
TCGAGGAAGTCGTGGATAAGGGGGCCTCTGCCCAGTCCTTCATCGAAAGGATGACTAACTTTGATAAAAA
TCTGCCTAACGAAAAGGTGCTTCCTAAACACTCTCTGCTGTACGAGTACTTCACAGTTTATAACGAGCTC
ACCAAGGTCAAATACGTCACAGAAGGGATGAGAAAGCCAGCATTCCTGTCTGGAGAGCAGAAGAAAGCTA
TCGTGGACCTCCTCTTCAAGACGAACCGGAAAGTTACCGTGAAACAGCTCAAAGAAGACTATTTCAAAAA
GATTGAATGTTTCGACTCTGTTGAAATCAGCGGAGTGGAGGATCGCTTCAACGCATCCCTGGGAACGTAT
CACGATCTCCTGAAAATCATTAAAGACAAGGACTTCCTGGACAATGAGGAGAACGAGGACATTCTTGAGG
ACATTGTCCTCACCCTTACGTTGTTTGAAGATAGGGAGATGATTGAAGAACGCTTGAAAACTTACGCTCA
TCTCTTCGACGACAAAGTCATGAAACAGCTCAAGAGGCGCCGATATACAGGATGGGGGCGGCTGTCAAGA
AAACTGATCAATGGGATCCGAGACAAGCAGAGTGGAAAGACAATCCTGGATTTTCTTAAGTCCGATGGAT
TTGCCAACCGGAACTTCATGCAGTTGATCCATGATGACTCTCTCACCTTTAAGGAGGACATCCAGAAAGC
ACAAGTTTCTGGCCAGGGGGACAGTCTTCACGAGCACATCGCTAATCTTGCAGGTAGCCCAGCTATCAAA
AAGGGAATACTGCAGACCGTTAAGGTCGTGGATGAACTCGTCAAAGTAATGGGAAGGCATAAGCCCGAGA
ATATCGTTATCGAGATGGCCCGAGAGAACCAAACTACCCAGAAGGGACAGAAGAACAGTAGGGAAAGGAT
GAAGAGGATTGAAGAGGGTATAAAAGAACTGGGGTCCCAAATCCTTAAGGAACACCCAGTTGAAAACACC
CAGCTTCAGAATGAGAAGCTCTACCTGTACTACCTGCAGAACGGCAGGGACATGTACGTGGATCAGGAAC
TGGACATCAATCGGCTCTCCGACTACGACGTGGCTGCTATCGTGCCCCAGTCTTTTCTCAAAGATGATTC
TATTGATAATAAAGTGTTGACAAGATCCGATAAAGCTAGAGGGAAGAGTGATAACGTCCCCTCAGAAGAA
GTTGTCAAGAAAATGAAAAATTATTGGCGGCAGCTGCTGAACGCCAAACTGATCACACAACGGAAGTTCG
ATAATCTGACTAAGGCTGAACGAGGTGGCCTGTCTGAGTTGGATAAAGCCGGCTTCATCAAAAGGCAGCT
TGTTGAGACACGCCAGATCACCAAGCACGTGGCCCAAATTCTCGATTCACGCATGAACACCAAGTACGAT
GAAAATGACAAACTGATTCGAGAGGTGAAAGTTATTACTCTGAAGTCTAAGCTGGTCTCAGATTTCAGAA
AGGACTTTCAGTTTTATAAGGTGAGAGAGATCAACAATTACCACCATGCGCATGATGCCTACCTGAATGC
AGTGGTAGGCACTGCACTTATCAAAAAATATCCCAAGCTTGAATCTGAATTTGTTTACGGAGACTATAAA
GTGTACGATGTTAGGAAAATGATCGCAAAGTCTGAGCAGGAAATAGGCAAGGCCACCGCTAAGTACTTCT
TTTACAGCAATATTATGAATTTTTTCAAGACCGAGATTACACTGGCCAATGGAGAGATTCGGAAGCGACC
ACTTATCGAAACAAACGGAGAAACAGGAGAAATCGTGTGGGACAAGGGTAGGGATTTCGCGACAGTCCGG
AAGGTCCTGTCCATGCCGCAGGTGAACATCGTTAAAAAGACCGAAGTACAGACCGGAGGCTTCTCCAAGG
AAAGTATCCTCCCGAAAAGGAACAGCGACAAGCTGATCGCACGCAAAAAAGATTGGGACCCCAAGAAATA
CGGCGGATTCGATTCTCCTACAGTCGCTTACAGTGTACTGGTTGTGGCCAAAGTGGAGAAAGGGAAGTCT
AAAAAACTCAAAAGCGTCAAGGAACTGCTGGGCATCACAATCATGGAGCGATCAAGCTTCGAAAAAAACC
CCATCGACTTTCTCGAGGCGAAAGGATATAAAGAGGTCAAAAAAGACCTCATCATTAAGCTTCCCAAGTA
CTCTCTCTTTGAGCTTGAAAACGGCCGGAAACGAATGCTCGCTAGTGCGGGCGAGCTGCAGAAAGGTAAC
GAGCTGGCACTGCCCTCTAAATACGTTAATTTCTTGTATCTGGCCAGCCACTATGAAAAGCTCAAAGGGT
CTCCCGAAGATAATGAGCAGAAGCAGCTGTTCGTGGAACAACACAAACACTACCTTGATGAGATCATCGA
GCAAATAAGCGAATTCTCCAAAAGAGTGATCCTCGCCGACGCTAACCTCGATAAGGTGCTTTCTGCTTAC
AATAAGCACAGGGATAAGCCCATCAGGGAGCAGGCAGAAAACATTATCCACTTGTTTACTCTGACCAACT
TGGGCGCGCCTGCAGCCTTCAAGTACTTCGACACCACCATAGACAGAAAGCGGTACACCTCTACAAAGGA
GGTCCTGGACGCCACACTGATTCATCAGTCAATTACGGGGCTCTATGAAACAAGAATCGACCTCTCTCAG
CTCGGTGGAGACAGCAGGGCTGACCCCAAGAAGAAGAGGAAGGTGAGTGGTGGAGGAAGTGGCGGGTCAG
GGTCGATGGACGCGAAATCACTTACGGCATGGTCGAGAACACTGGTTACGTTCAAGGACGTGTTTGTGGA
CTTTACACGTGAGGAGTGGAAATTGCTGGATACTGCGCAACAAATTGTGTATCGAAATGTCATGCTTGAG
AATTACAAGAACCTCGTCAGTCTCGGATACCAGTTGACGAAACCGGATGTGATCCTTAGGCTCGAAAAGG
GGGAAGAACCTTGGCTGGTATAGAAGAATTCGATCCCTACCGGTTAGTAATGAGTTTAAACGGGGGAGGC
TAACTGAAACACGGAAGGAGACAATACCGGAAGGAACCCGCGCTATGACGGCAATAAAAAGACAGAATAA
AACGCACGGGTGTTGGGTCGTTTGTTCATAAACGCGGGGTTCGGTCCCAGGGCTGGCACTCTGTCGATAC
CCCACCGAGACCCCATTGGGGCCAATACGCCCGCGTTTCTTCCTTTTCCCCACCCCACCCCCCAAGTTCG
GGTGAAGGCCCAGGGCTCGCAGCCAACGTCGGGGCGGCAGGCCCTGCCATAGCAGATCTGCGAAATCGGA
TCCGCGGCCGCACTGATTCTAGCTGCAGAGGCTCCGGTGCCCGTCAGTGGGCAGAGCGCACATCGCCCAC
AGTCCCCGAGAAGTTGGGGGGAGGGGTCGGCAATTGAACCGGTGCCTAGAGAAGGTGGCGCGGGGTAAAC
TGGGAAAGTGATGTCGTGTACTGGCTCCGCCTTTTTCCCGAGGGTGGGGGAGAACCGTATATAAGTGCAG
TAGTCGCCGTGAACGTTCTTTTTCGCAACGGGTTTGCCGCCAGAACACAGGATCCTCGAGCCACCATGAC
CGAGTACAAGCCCACGGTGCGCCTCGCCACCCGCGACGACGTCCCCCGGGCCGTACGCACCCTCGCCGCC
GCGTTCGCCGACTACCCCGCCACGCGCCACACCGTCGACCCGGACCGCCACATCGAGCGGGTCACCGAGC
TGCAAGAACTCTTCCTCACGCGCGTCGGGCTCGACATCGGCAAGGTGTGGGTCGCGGACGACGGCGCCGC
GGTGGCGGTCTGGACCACGCCGGAGAGCGTCGAAGCGGGGGCGGTGTTCGCCGAGATCGGCCCGCGCATG
GCCGAGTTGAGCGGTTCCCGGCTGGCCGCGCAGCAACAGATGGAAGGCCTCCTGGCGCCGCACCGGCCCA
AGGAGCCCGCGTGGTTCCTGGCCACCGTCGGCGTCTCGCCCGACCACCAGGGCAAGGGTCTGGGCAGCGC
CGTCGTGCTCCCCGGAGTGGAGGCGGCCGAGCGCGCCGGGGTGCCCGCCTTCCTGGAGACCTCCGCGCCC
CGCAACCTCCCCTTCTACGAGCGGCTCGGCTTCACCGTCACCGCCGACGTCGAGGTGCCCGAAGGACCGC
GCACCTGGTGCATGACCCGCAAGCCCGGTGCCTGAATCTAGTGTCGACAAGTTAACTTGTTTATTGCAGC
TTATAATGGTTACAAATAAAGCAATAGCATCACAAATTTCACAAATAAAGCATTTTTTTCACTGCATTCT
AGTTGTGGTTTGTCCAAACTCATCAATGTATCTTATCATGTCTGGAATTGACTCAAATGATGTCAATTAG
TCTATCAGAAGCTCATCTGGTCTCCCTTCCGGGGGACAAGACATCCCTGTTTAATATTTAAACAGCAGTG
TTCCCAAACTGGGTTCTTATATCCCTTGCTCTGGTCAACCAGGTTGCAGGGTTTCCTGTCCTCACAGGAA
CGAAGTCCCTAAAGAAACAGTGGCAGCCAGGTTTAGCCCCGGAATTGACTGGATTCCTTTTTTAGGGCCC
ATTGGTATGGCTTTTTCCCCGTATCCCCCCAGGTGTCTGCAGGCTCAAAGAGCAGCGAGAAGCGTTCAGA
GGAAAGCGATCCCGTGCCACCTTCCCCGTGCCCGGGCTGTCCCCGCACGCTGCCGGCTCGGGGATGCGGG
GGGAGCGCCGGACCGGAGCGGAGCCCCGGGCGGCTCGCTGCTGCCCCCTAGCGGGGGAGGGACGTAATTA
CATCCCTGGGGGCTTTGGGGGGGGGCTGTCCCTGATATCTATAACAAGAAAATATATATATAATAAGTTA
TCACGTAAGTAGAACATGAAATAACAATATAATTATCGTATGAGTTAAATCTTAAAAGTCACGTAAAAGA
TAATCATGCGTCATTTTGACTCACGCGGTCGTTATAGTTCAAAATCAGTGACACTTACCGCATTGACAAG
CACGCCTCACGGGAGCTCCAAGCGGCGACTGAGATGTCCTAAATGCACAGCGACGGATTCGCGCTATTTA
GAAAGAGAGAGCAATATTTCAAGAATGCATGCGTCAATTTTACGCAGACTATCTTTCTAGGGTTAATCTA
GCTGCATCAGGATCATATCGTCGGGTCTTTTTTCCGGCTCAGTCATCGCCCAAGCTGGCGCTATCTGGGC
ATCGGGGAGGAAGAAGCCCGTGCCTTTTCCCGCGAGGTTGAAGCGGCATGGAAAGAGTTTGCCGAGGATG
ACTGCTGCTGCATTGACGTTGAGCGAAAACGCACGTTTACCATGATGATTCGGGAAGGTGTGGCCATGCA
CGCCTTTAACGGTGAACTGTTCGTTCAGGCCACCTGGGATACCAGTTCGTCGCGGCTTTTCCGGACACAG
TTCCGGATGGTCAGCCCGAAGCGCATCAGCAACCCGAACAATACCGGCGACAGCCGGAACTGCCGTGCCG
GTGTGCAGATTAATGACAGCGGTGCGGCGCTGGGATATTACGTCAGCGAGGACGGGTATCCTGGCTGGAT
GCCGCAGAAATGGACATGGATACCCCGTGAGTTACCCGGCGGGCGCGCTTGGCGTAATCATGGTCATAGC
TGTTTCCTGTGTGAAATTGTTATCCGCTCACAATTCCACACAACATACGAGCCGGAAGCATAAAGTGTAA
AGCCTGGGGTGCCTAATGAGTGAGCTAACTCACATTAATTGCGTTGCGCTCACTGCCCGCTTTCCAGTCG
GGAAACCTGTCGTGCCAGCTGCATTAATGAATCGGCCAACGCGCGGGGAGAGGCGGTTTGCGTATTGGGC
GCTCTTCCGCTTCCTCGCTCACTGACTCGCTGCGCTCGGTCGTTCGGCTGCGGCGAGCGGTATCAGCTCA
CTCAAAGGCGGTAATACGGTTATCCACAGAATCAGGGGATAACGCAGGAAAGAACATGTGAGCAAAAGGC
CAGCAAAAGGCCAGGAACCGTAAAAAGGCCGCGTTGCTGGCGTTTTTCCATAGGCTCCGCCCCCCTGACG
AGCATCACAAAAATCGACGCTCAAGTCAGAGGTGGCGAAACCCGACAGGACTATAAAGATACCAGGCGTT
TCCCCCTGGAAGCTCCCTCGTGCGCTCTCCTGTTCCGACCCTGCCGCTTACCGGATACCTGTCCGCCTTT
CTCCCTTCGGGAAGCGTGGCGCTTTCTCATAGCTCACGCTGTAGGTATCTCAGTTCGGTGTAGGTCGTTC
GCTCCAAGCTGGGCTGTGTGCACGAACCCCCCGTTCAGCCCGACCGCTGCGCCTTATCCGGTAACTATCG
TCTTGAGTCCAACCCGGTAAGACACGACTTATCGCCACTGGCAGCAGCCACTGGTAACAGGATTAGCAGA
GCGAGGTATGTAGGCGGTGCTACAGAGTTCTTGAAGTGGTGGCCTAACTACGGCTACACTAGAAGAACAG
TATTTGGTATCTGCGCTCTGCTGAAGCCAGTTACCTTCGGAAAAAGAGTTGGTAGCTCTTGATCCGGCAA
ACAAACCACCGCTGGTAGCGGTGGTTTTTTTGTTTGCAAGCAGCAGATTACGCGCAGAAAAAAAGGATCT
CAAGAAGATCCTTTGATCTTTTCTACGGGGTCTGACGCTCAGTGGAACGAAAACTCACGTTAAGGGATTT
TGGTCATGAGATTATCAAAAAGGATCTTCACCTAGATCCTTTTAAATTAAAAATGAAGTTTTAAATCAAT
CTAAAGTATATATGAGTAAACTTGGTCTGACAGTTACCAATGCTTAATCAGTGAGGCACCTATCTCAGCG
ATCTGTCTATTTCGTTCATCCATAGTTGCCTGACTCCCCGTCGTGTAGATAACTACGATACGGGAGGGCT
TACCATCTGGCCCCAGTGCTGCAATGATACCGCGAGACCCACGCTCACCGGCTCCAGATTTATCAGCAAT
AAACCAGCCAGCCGGAAGGGCCGAGCGCAGAAGTGGTCCTGCAACTTTATCCGCCTCCATCCAGTCTATT
AATTGTTGCCGGGAAGCTAGAGTAAGTAGTTCGCCAGTTAATAGTTTGCGCAACGTTGTTGCCATTGCTA
CAGGCATCGTGGTGTCACGCTCGTCGTTTGGTATGGCTTCATTCAGCTCCGGTTCCCAACGATCAAGGCG
AGTTACATGATCCCCCATGTTGTGCAAAAAAGCGGTTAGCTCCTTCGGTCCTCCGATCGTTGTCAGAAGT
AAGTTGGCCGCAGTGTTATCACTCATGGTTATGGCAGCACTGCATAATTCTCTTACTGTCATGCCATCCG
TAAGATGCTTTTCTGTGACTGGTGAGTACTCAACCAAGTCATTCTGAGAATAGTGTATGCGGCGACCGAG
TTGCTCTTGCCCGGCGTCAATACGGGATAATACCGCGCCACATAGCAGAACTTTAAAAGTGCTCATCATT
GGAAAACGTTCTTCGGGGCGAAAACTCTCAAGGATCTTACCGCTGTTGAGATCCAGTTCGATGTAACCCA
CTCGTGCACCCAACTGATCTTCAGCATCTTTTACTTTCACCAGCGTTTCTGGGTGAGCAAAAACAGGAAG
GCAAAATGCCGCAAAAAAGGGAATAAGGGCGACACGGAAATGTTGAATACTCATACTCTTCCTTTTTCAA
TATTATTGAAGCATTTATCAGGGTTATTGTCTCATGAGCGGATACATATTTGAATGTATTTAGAAAAATA
AACAAATAGGGGTTCCGCGCACATTTCCCCGAAAAGTGCCACCTAAATTGTAAGCGTTAATATTTTGTTA
AAATTCGCGTTAAATTTTTGTTAAATCAGCTCATTTTTTAACCAATAGGCCGAAATCGGCAAAATCCCTT
ATAAATCAAAAGAATAGACCGAGATAGGGT
[37 nt withheld, positions 10531-10567]
AAAGAACGTGGACTCCAACGTCAAAGG
[49 nt withheld, positions 10595-10643]
T
[91 nt withheld, positions 10645-10735]
G
[124 nt withheld, positions 10737-10860]
CCCATTCGCCATTCAGGCTGCGCAACTGTTGGGAAGGGCGATCGGTGCGGGCCTCTTCGCTATTACGCCA
GCTGGCGAAAGGGGGATGTGCTGCAAGGCGATTAAGTTGGGTAACGCCAGGGTTTTCCCAGTCACGACGT
TGTAAAACGACGGCCAGTGAGCGCGCCTCGTTCATTCACGTTTTTGAACCCGTGGAGGACGGGCAGACTC
GCGGTGCAAATGTGTTTTACAGCGTGATGGAGCAGATGAAGATGCTCGACACGCTGCAGAACACGCAGCT
AGATTAACCCTAGAAAGATAATCATATTGTGACGTACGTTAAAGATAATCATGTGTAAAATTGACGCATG
TGTTTTATCGGTCTGTATATCGAGGTTTATTTATTAATTTGAATAGATATTAAGTTTTATTATATTTACA
CTTACATACTAATAATAAATTCAACAAACAATTTATTTATGTTTATTTATTTATTAAAAAAAACAAAAAC
TCAAAATTTCTTCTATAAAGTAACAAAACTTTTATGAGGGACAGCCCCCCCCCAAAGCCCCCAGGGATGT
AATTACGTCCCTCCCCCGCTAGGGGGCAGCAGCGAGCCGCCCGGGGCTCCGCTCCGGTCCGGCGCTCCCC
CCGCATCCCCGAGCCGGCAGCGTGCGGGGACAGCCCGGGCACGGGGAAGGTGGCACGGGATCGCTTTCCT
CTGAACGCTTCTCGCTGCTCTTTGAGCCTGCAGACACCTGGGGGGATACGGGGAAAAGGCCTCCACGGCC
GACATTGATTATTGACTAGTTATTAATAGTAATCAATTACGGGGTCATTAGTTCATAGCCCATATATGGA
GTTCCGCGTTACATAACTTACGGTAAATGGCCCGCCTGGCTGACCGCCCAACGACCCCCGCCCATTGACG
TCAATAATGACGTATGTTCCCATAGTAACGCCAATAGGGACTTTCCATTGACGTCAATGGGTGGAGTATT
TACGGTAAACTGCCCACTTGGCAGTACATCAAGTGTATCATATGCCAAGTACGCCCCCTATTGACGTCAA
TGACGGTAAATGGCCCGCCTGGCATTATGCCCAGTACATGACCTTATGGGACTTTCCTACTTGGCAGTAC
ATCTACGTATTAGTCATCGCTATTACCATGGTCGAGGTGAGCCCCACGTTCTGCTTCACTCTCCCCATCT
CCCCCCCCTCCCCACCCCCAATTTTGTAT
